>Addgene plasmid #29704 | FL-BCAN-lentiviral-GFP | addgene partial sequence | sequence record 35131 | 29704 with CMV-F
CGTTTAGTGAACCGTCAGATCGCCTGGAGACGCCATCCACGCTGTTTTGACCTCCATAGAAGATTCTAGA
GCTAGCGAATTCCCGGGATATCGTCGACCCACGCGTCCGGCAGTCTCCGCCGCAGTCTCAGCTGCAGCTG
CAGGACTGAGCCGTGCACCCGGAGGAGACCCCCGGAGGAGGCGACAAACTTCGCAGTGCCGCGACCCAAC
CCCAGCCCTGGGTAGCCTGCAGCATGGCCCAGCTGTTCCTGCCCCTGCTGGCAGCCCTGGTCCTGGCCCA
GGCTCCTGCAGCTTTAGCAGATGTTCTGGAAGGAGACAGCTCAGAGGACCGCGCTTTTCGCGTGCGCATC
GCGGGCGACGCGCCACTGCAGGGCGTGCTCGGCGGCGCCCTCACCATCCCTTGCCACGTCCACTACCTGC
GGCCACCGCCGAGCCGCCGGGCTGTGCTGGGCTCTCCGCGGGTCAAGTGGACTTTCCTGTCCCGGGGCCG
GGAGGCAGAGGTGCTGGTGGCGCGGGGAGTGCGCGTCAAGGTGAACGAGGCCTACCGGTTCCGCGTGGCA
CTGCCTGCGTACCCAGCGTCGCTCACCGACGTCTCCCTGGCGCTGAGCGAGCTGCGCCCCAACGACTCAG
GTATCTATCGCTGTGAGGTCCAGCACGGCATCGATGACAGCAGCGACGCTGTGGAGGTCAAGGTCAAAGG
GGTCGTCTTTCTCTACCGAGAGGGCTCTGCCCGCTATGCTTTCTCCTTTTCTGGGGCCCAGGAGGCCTGT
GCCCGCATTGGAGCCCACATCGCCACCCCGGAGCAGCTCTATGCCGCCTACCTTGGGGGCTATGAGCAAT
GTGATGCTGGCTGGCTGTCGGATCAGACCGTGAGGTATCCCATCCA
