>Addgene plasmid #29704 | FL-BCAN-lentiviral-GFP | addgene partial sequence | sequence record 81642 | EF1a-R 5'-CACGGCGACTACTGCACTTA-3'
CCAGTACACGACATCACTTTCCCAGTTTACCCCGCGCCACCTTCTCTAGGCACCCGTTCAATTGCCGACC
CCTCCCCCCAACTTCTCGGGGACTGTGGGCGATGTGCGCTCTGCCCACTGACGGGCACCGGAGCGATCGC
AGATCCTTCGCGGCCGCCCTTTTTTTTTTTTTTTTTTTTTTTGCCTGGGCTCATACACAGTTTTATTTCC
TGTTGATTTTACAGACACTCCATCCTGCAAGCCCATTCCCTTGGAAAACCCANAAAGAGTGGGCACAGTG
CTCCCTANAGGAATAGAGGGGACAAGATGGCTGCCAGGGAGAGGGCAGTTGAGGCACTTAGGGATTTACT
CCGGCCCTGATGGAAGATCTGGTGCCCAGGGTAGGGGGAGAGGGCCTGGGCTGGGCTGGAGCCTCCTAGG
TATTTCCCANAAGCCCCTTCAGGAACTGTCACCTGGACTCCAGCACCACCCCTCGTCATGTTGTCACTTC
CTGTGGTGGCGGGAGCGCANGGTGTGAGGGAAAATTTGGGTGACAGGGCAGTGCTGTGGCCGGCAGTGTT
CAAGGCCTTGCCCCCTANGGACCTGGCATGGGGCTGGAAGGGGGGATCAACAGCGCCTTCCAGCGTCCCA
GTAGCCTCCCCTGANGTCCTTCTGGGTCCTCCTCTGGGTGCA
