[The description below was written by a language model from this plasmid's Addgene catalogue record.]
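Description:
FL-BCAN-lentiviral-GFP is a lentiviral expression plasmid built on the commercial pCDH1-MCS1-EF1-copGFP backbone (about 7.5 kb without insert). It carries the full-length human brevican cDNA (BCAN, also known as BEHAB or CSPG7), an insert of about 2.7 kb placed in the multiple cloning site between EcoRI and NotI, both of which remain intact. The plasmid is maintained in bacteria as a high-copy, ampicillin-resistant construct, and the recombination-deficient Stbl3 strain is listed for propagation, as is common for vectors containing lentiviral repeat sequences.

The vector has a dual-cassette layout. The depositor notes that copGFP is expressed from the EF1α promoter, providing a fluorescent marker for monitoring delivery of the lentivector into target cells. This reporter is the only marker listed for mammalian cells, so transduced cells are identified or sorted by fluorescence rather than selected with a drug. The record does not explicitly name the promoter driving brevican, but the listed 5′ sequencing primer is a CMV primer, which is consistent with a CMV promoter sitting upstream of the cloning site. No epitope tags or fusions on the insert are recorded, and no feature table is available, so individual lentiviral elements such as the LTRs and packaging signal cannot be confirmed from the record.

Brevican is a brain-enriched chondroitin sulfate proteoglycan of the extracellular matrix. The associated publication concerns glioma cell motility and invasion, so the construct is suited to stable overexpression of full-length brevican in transduced mammalian cells, with GFP tracking of those cells.
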