Addgene plasmid #29704: FL-BCAN-lentiviral-GFP
Depositing lab: Mariano Viapiano. Depositing organization: Ohio State University. Publication: Fibulin-3 is uniquely upregulated in malignant gliomas and promotes tumor cell motility and invasion. Hu B, Thirtamara-Rajamani KK, Sim H, Viapiano MS. Mol Cancer Res. 2009 Nov . 7(11):1756-70. 10.1158/1541-7786.MCR-09-0207 PubMed 19887559.
Backbone
  Vector backbone: pCDH1-MCS1-EF1-copGFP
  Backbone manufacturer: System Biosciences
  Backbone size w/o insert (bp): 7544
  Vector type: Lentiviral
  Selectable markers: copGFP
Growth in bacteria
  Bacterial resistance: Ampicillin, 100 μg/mL
  Growth temperature: 37°C
  Growth strain: Stbl3
  Copy number: High Copy
Gene/Insert
  Gene/Insert name: Brevican (alt name: BCAN)
  Species: H. sapiens (human)
  Insert size (bp): 2700
  Entrez Gene: BCAN (a.k.a. BEHAB, CSPG7)
  Cloning method: Restriction Enzyme; 5′ cloning site EcoRI (not destroyed); 3′ cloning site NotI (not destroyed)
  Sequencing primers: 5′ CMV
Terms and licenses: Academic/Nonprofit Terms; Industry Terms: Not Available to Industry
Depositor comments: Expresses GFP under the control of the EF1a promoter for monitoring delivery of lentivector constructs into target cells
How to cite: FL-BCAN-lentiviral-GFP was a gift from Mariano Viapiano (Addgene plasmid # 29704 ; http://n2t.net/addgene:29704 ; RRID:Addgene_29704)
